>Addgene plasmid #116858 | TagBFP2-INPP4BC842A-CAAX | depositor full sequence | sequence record 219806 | TagBFP2-INPP4BC842A-CAAX sequence 7530 bps
TAGTTATTAATAGTAATCAATTACGGGGTCATTAGTTCATAGCCCATATATGGAGTTCCGCGTTACATAA
CTTACGGTAAATGGCCCGCCTGGCTGACCGCCCAACGACCCCCGCCCATTGACGTCAATAATGACGTATG
TTCCCATAGTAACGCCAATAGGGACTTTCCATTGACGTCAATGGGTGGAGTATTTACGGTAAACTGCCCA
CTTGGCAGTACATCAAGTGTATCATATGCCAAGTACGCCCCCTATTGACGTCAATGACGGTAAATGGCCC
GCCTGGCATTATGCCCAGTACATGACCTTATGGGACTTTCCTACTTGGCAGTACATCTACGTATTAGTCA
TCGCTATTACCATGGTGATGCGGTTTTGGCAGTACATCAATGGGCGTGGATAGCGGTTTGACTCACGGGG
ATTTCCAAGTCTCCACCCCATTGACGTCAATGGGAGTTTGTTTTGGCACCAAAATCAACGGGACTTTCCA
AAATGTCGTAACAACTCCGCCCCATTGACGCAAATGGGCGGTAGGCGTGTACGGTGGGAGGTCTATATAA
GCAGAGCTGGTTTAGTGAACCGTCAGATCCGCTAGCGCTACCGGTCGCCACCATGGTGAGCGAGCTGATT
AAGGAGAACATGCACATGAAGCTGTACATGGAGGGCACCGTGGACAACCATCACTTCAAGTGCACATCCG
AGGGCGAAGGCAAGCCCTACGAGGGCACCCAGACCATGAGAATCAAGGTGGTCGAGGGCGGCCCTCTCCC
CTTCGCCTTCGACATCCTGGCTACTAGCTTCCTCTACGGCAGCAAGACCTTCATCAACCACACCCAGGGC
ATCCCCGACTTCTTCAAGCAGTCCTTCCCTGAGGGCTTCACATGGGAGAGAGTCACCACATACGAAGACG
GGGGCGTGCTGACCGCTACCCAGGACACCAGCCTCCAGGACGGCTGCCTCATCTACAACGTCAAGATCAG
AGGGGTGAACTTCACATCCAACGGCCCTGTGATGCAGAAGAAAACACTCGGCTGGGAGGCCTTCACCGAG
ACGCTGTACCCCGCTGACGGCGGCCTGGAAGGCAGAAACGACATGGCCCTGAAGCTCGTGGGCGGGAGCC
ATCTGATCGCAAACGCCAAGACCACATATAGATCCAAGAAACCCGCTAAGAACCTCAAGATGCCTGGCGT
CTACTATGTGGACTACAGACTGGAAAGAATCAAGGAGGCCAACAACGAGACCTACGTCGAGCAGCACGAG
GTGGCAGTGGCCAGATACTGCGACCTCCCTAGCAAACTGGGGCACAAGCTTAATTCCGGACTCAGATCTC
GAGCTCAAGCTTCGAATTCTATGGAAATTAAAGAGGAAGGGGCATCAGAAGAAGGGCAGCACTTTCTTCC
TACAGCCCAGGCCAATGATCCCGGGGACTGTCAGTTCACAAGTATCCAGAAGACTCCAAATGAACCGCAG
TTGGAATTCATCCTTGCATGCAAGGATCTCGTGGCTCCTGTCCGTGATCGTAAACTGAATACACTGGTGC
AGATCTCCGTAATCCACCCCGTGGAGCAGAGTCTGACAAGATACTCCAGCACCGAAATTGTGGAGGGAAC
AAGGGACCCACTGTTTTTGACTGGTGTCACATTCCCATCTGAGTATCCCATCTATGAGGAGACCAAAATA
AAACTAACAGTCTATGATGTCAAGGATAAGTCTCATGACACCGTTCGAACCAGTGTCCTACCAGAACATA
AGGATCCCCCGCCAGAAGTTGGGCGAAGTTTCTTGGGCTATGCCAGTTTTAAAGTGGGAGAGCTGCTGAA
GTCAAAGGAGCAATTGCTGGTCCTGAGCCTGAGAACTTCAGATGGTGGCAAAGTGGTTGGCACCATAGAA
GTCAGTGTCGTGAAGATGGGGGAGATTGAGGATGGGGAAGCCGACCACATCACCACAGATGTACAGGGAC
AAAAGTGTGCCCTGGTATGTGAATGTACAGCCCCGGAAAGTGTGAGCGGAAAAGATAACTTACCTTTTTT
GAATTCAGTGTTAAAGAACCCAGTATGTAAATTATATAGATTTCCCACATCTGACAATAAGTGGATGCGA
ATTCGAGAGCAGATGTCAGAGAGCATTCTTTCCTTTCATATTCCTAAGGAATTGATTTCCCTTCACATTA
AAGAAGATTTGTGCAGAAACCAGGAGATAAAAGAACTTGGTGAGCTTTCTCCACATTGGGACAATCTGCG
AAAAAATGTCCTTACTCACTGTGATCAAATGGTGAATATGTACCAAGACATTCTGACAGAACTTAGCAAG
GAAACAGGGTCCTCTTTCAAATCAAGCAGCAGCAAAGGAGAGAAAACATTAGAATTTGTTCCAATAAATC
TACATCTGCAAAGAATGCAGGTACACAGCCCTCACTTGAAAGATGCTCTCTACGATGTCATCACTGTGGG
AGCCCCAGCTGCCCATTTTCAGGGATTTAAGAATGGTGGTCTTCGGAAGCTACTCCATAGATTTGAAACA
GAAAGAAGAAATACCGGATACCAGTTTATTTACTATTCACCTGAAAACACAGCCAAAGCAAAGGAAGTTC
TCAGCAACATCAATCAACTACAACCTCTTATAGCAACCCATGCAGACCTACTGCTTAATTCTGCAAGCCA
GCATTCTCCAGACAGCTTGAAGAATTCTTTAAAGATGCTTTCAGAAAAAACAGAGCTTTTTGTACATGCC
TTCAAGGATCAACTTGTCAGGAGTGCTCTTTTAGCACTCTACACTGCAAGGCCAGGAGGCATTCTTAAGA
AGCCACCCTCTCCTAAGAGCAGCACAGAGGAGAGCAGTCCCCAAGACCAACCCCCAGTGATGAGAGGGCA
GGACTCCATACCACATCATTCAGACTATGATGAGGAAGAGTGGGACAGGGTGTGGGCCAATGTGGGGAAG
AGCCTGAACTGCATTATTGCTATGGTGGACAAACTGATTGAAAGAGATGGTGGCAGTGAAGGCAGTGGCG
GCAACAATGATGGAGAAAAGGAACCTTCATTAACAGATGCCATTCCCTCTCACCCAAGAGAGGACTGGTA
TGAACAGTTGTATCCCCTCATCCTTACCCTGAAGGACTGCATGGGAGAAGTGGTGAACCGAGCCAAGCAG
TCCCTGACATTTGTGCTCCTTCAGGAACTTGCGTACAGCTTGCCCCAGTGTCTGATGCTGACGCTAAGAA
GAGACATCGTCTTCAGCCAAGCACTTGCTGGATTGGTTTGTGGTTTTATCATCAAATTACAGACAAGTCT
GTATGACCCAGGCTTCCTACAGCAGCTTCACACAGTGGGGTTGATAGTACAATATGAAGGACTGCTAAGT
ACATACAGCGATGAAATTGGAATGCTAGAGGACATGGCCGTTGGCATTTCCGATTTAAAGAAAGTTGCAT
TTAAAATAATTGAAGCCAAATCCAATGATGTGTTGCCAGTTATAACAGGAAGACGAGAACATTACGTGGT
AGAGGTCAAGCTTCCAGCCAGAATGTTTGAGTCACTACCTCTACAGATTAAAGAAGGACAGTTGCTTCAT
GTGTATCCAGTACTTTTTAATGTTGGAATCAATGAACAGCAAACTCTGGCTGAAAGGTTTGGAGATGTCT
CTTTGCAAGAAAGTATTAATCAGGAAAACTTCGAACTTCTACAAGAATATTACAAGATATTTATGGAAAA
GATGCCTCCTGATTATATTTCACATTTTCAGGAACAAAATGATTTAAAAGCATTGCTAGAAAATCTCCTT
CAAAATATCCAATCCAAAAAAAGAAAGAATGTAGAAATTATGTGGCTGGCTGCAACGATTTGCCGCAAAC
TGAATGGTATTCGTTTCACCTGTGCTAAAAGTGCCAAAGACAGGACATCGATGTCAGTGACACTTGAACA
ATGCTCAATCTTGAGAGATGAGCACCAGTTACACAAGGACTTCTTTATCCGAGCGCTGGATTGCATGAGA
AGAGAAGGATGCCGCATAGAGAATGTACTGAAGAATATCAAATGCAGAAAGTATGCTTTCAACATGCTAC
AGCTGATGGCTTTCCCCAAGTACTACAGACCTCCAGAGGGGACTTATGGAAAAGCTGACACCGCAGTCGA
CAACCCTCCTGATGAGAGTGGCCCCGGCTGCATGAGCTGCAAGTGTGTGCTCTCCTGAGGATCCACCGGA
TCTAGATAACTGATCATAATCAGCCATACCACATTTGTAGAGGTTTTACTTGCTTTAAAAAACCTCCCAC
ACCTCCCCCTGAACCTGAAACATAAAATGAATGCAATTGTTGTTGTTAACTTGTTTATTGCAGCTTATAA
TGGTTACAAATAAAGCAATAGCATCACAAATTTCACAAATAAAGCATTTTTTTCACTGCATTCTAGTTGT
GGTTTGTCCAAACTCATCAATGTATCTTAACGCGTAAATTGTAAGCGTTAATATTTTGTTAAAATTCGCG
TTAAATTTTTGTTAAATCAGCTCATTTTTTAACCAATAGGCCGAAATCGGCAAAATCCCTTATAAATCAA
AAGAATAGACCGAGATAGGGT
[37 nt withheld, positions 4572-4608]
AAAGAACGTGGACTCCAACGTCAAAGG
[49 nt withheld, positions 4636-4684]
T
[91 nt withheld, positions 4686-4776]
G
[124 nt withheld, positions 4778-4901]
CAGGTGGCACTTTTCGGGGAAATGTGCGCGGAACCCCTATTTGTTTATTTTTCTAAATACATTCAAATAT
GTATCCGCTCATGAGACAATAACCCTGATAAATGCTTCAATAATATTGAAAAAGGAAGAGTCCTGAGGCG
GAAAGAACCAGCTGTGGAATGTGTGTCAGTTAGGGTGTGGAAAGTCCCCAGGCTCCCCAGCAGGCAGAAG
TATGCAAAGCATGCATCTCAATTAGTCAGCAACCAGGTGTGGAAAGTCCCCAGGCTCCCCAGCAGGCAGA
AGTATGCAAAGCATGCATCTCAATTAGTCAGCAACCATAGTCCCGCCCCTAACTCCGCCCATCCCGCCCC
TAACTCCGCCCAGTTCCGCCCATTCTCCGCCCCATGGCTGACTAATTTTTTTTATTTATGCAGAGGCCGA
GGCCGCCTCGGCCTCTGAGCTATTCCAGAAGTAGTGAGGAGGCTTTTTTGGAGGCCTAGGCTTTTGCAAA
GATCGATCAAGAGACAGGATGAGGATCGTTTCGCATGATTGAACAAGATGGATTGCACGCAGGTTCTCCG
GCCGCTTGGGTGGAGAGGCTATTCGGCTATGACTGGGCACAACAGACAATCGGCTGCTCTGATGCCGCCG
TGTTCCGGCTGTCAGCGCAGGGGCGCCCGGTTCTTTTTGTCAAGACCGACCTGTCCGGTGCCCTGAATGA
ACTGCAAGACGAGGCAGCGCGGCTATCGTGGCTGGCCACGACGGGCGTTCCTTGCGCAGCTGTGCTCGAC
GTTGTCACTGAAGCGGGAAGGGACTGGCTGCTATTGGGCGAAGTGCCGGGGCAGGATCTCCTGTCATCTC
ACCTTGCTCCTGCCGAGAAAGTATCCATCATGGCTGATGCAATGCGGCGGCTGCATACGCTTGATCCGGC
TACCTGCCCATTCGACCACCAAGCGAAACATCGCATCGAGCGAGCACGTACTCGGATGGAAGCCGGTCTT
GTCGATCAGGATGATCTGGACGAAGAGCATCAGGGGCTCGCGCCAGCCGAACTGTTCGCCAGGCTCAAGG
CGAGCATGCCCGACGGCGAGGATCTCGTCGTGACCCATGGCGATGCCTGCTTGCCGAATATCATGGTGGA
AAATGGCCGCTTTTCTGGATTCATCGACTGTGGCCGGCTGGGTGTGGCGGACCGCTATCAGGACATAGCG
TTGGCTACCCGTGATATTGCTGAAGAGCTTGGCGGCGAATGGGCTGACCGCTTCCTCGTGCTTTACGGTA
TCGCCGCTCCCGATTCGCAGCGCATCGCCTTCTATCGCCTTCTTGACGAGTTCTTCTGAGCGGGACTCTG
GGGTTCGAAATGACCGACCAAGCGACGCCCAACCTGCCATCACGAGATTTCGATTCCACCGCCGCCTTCT
ATGAAAGGTTGGGCTTCGGAATCGTTTTCCGGGACGCCGGCTGGATGATCCTCCAGCGCGGGGATCTCAT
GCTGGAGTTCTTCGCCCACCCTAGGGGGAGGCTAACTGAAACACGGAAGGAGACAATACCGGAAGGAACC
CGCGCTATGACGGCAATAAAAAGACAGAATAAAACGCACGGTGTTGGGTCGTTTGTTCATAAACGCGGGG
TTCGGTCCCAGGGCTGGCACTCTGTCGATACCCCACCGAGACCCCATTGGGGCCAATACGCCCGCGTTTC
TTCCTTTTCCCCACCCCACCCCCCAAGTTCGGGTGAAGGCCCAGGGCTCGCAGCCAACGTCGGGGCGGCA
GGCCCTGCCATAGCCTCAGGTTACTCATATATACTTTAGATTGATTTAAAACTTCATTTTTAATTTAAAA
GGATCTAGGTGAAGATCCTTTTTGATAATCTCATGACCAAAATCCCTTAACGTGAGTTTTCGTTCCACTG
AGCGTCAGACCCCGTAGAAAAGATCAAAGGATCTTCTTGAGATCCTTTTTTTCTGCGCGTAATCTGCTGC
TTGCAAACAAAAAAACCACCGCTACCAGCGGTGGTTTGTTTGCCGGATCAAGAGCTACCAACTCTTTTTC
CGAAGGTAACTGGCTTCAGCAGAGCGCAGATACCAAATACTGTCCTTCTAGTGTAGCCGTAGTTAGGCCA
CCACTTCAAGAACTCTGTAGCACCGCCTACATACCTCGCTCTGCTAATCCTGTTACCAGTGGCTGCTGCC
AGTGGCGATAAGTCGTGTCTTACCGGGTTGGACTCAAGACGATAGTTACCGGATAAGGCGCAGCGGTCGG
GCTGAACGGGGGGTTCGTGCACACAGCCCAGCTTGGAGCGAACGACCTACACCGAACTGAGATACCTACA
GCGTGAGCTATGAGAAAGCGCCACGCTTCCCGAAGGGAGAAAGGCGGACAGGTATCCGGTAAGCGGCAGG
GTCGGAACAGGAGAGCGCACGAGGGAGCTTCCAGGGGGAAACGCCTGGTATCTTTATAGTCCTGTCGGGT
TTCGCCACCTCTGACTTGAGCGTCGATTTTTGTGATGCTCGTCAGGGGGGCGGAGCCTATGGAAAAACGC
CAGCAACGCGGCCTTTTTACGGTTCCTGGCCTTTTGCTGGCCTTTTGCTCACATGTTCTTTCCTGCGTTA
TCCCCTGATTCTGTGGATAACCGTATTACCGCCATGCAT
Features (pLannotate 1.2.2; 16 found; start..end, strand, type, name):
     61..364     +  enhancer       CMV enhancer: human cytomegalovirus immediate early enhancer
    365..568     +  promoter       CMV promoter: human cytomegalovirus (CMV) immediate early promoter
    617..1315    +  CDS            TagBFP: monomeric blue fluorescent protein mammalian codon-optimized
   1315..1350    +  misc_feature   MCS (fragment): multiple cloning site
   1351..4122    +  CDS            INPP4B: INP4B_HUMAN - Experimental evidence at protein level: Swiss-Prot protein existence level 1. Catalyzes the hydrolysis of the 4-position phosphate of phosphatidylinositol 3,4-bisphosphate, inositol 1,3,4-trisphosphate and inositol 3,4-trisphosphate (PubMed:24070612, PubMed:24591580). Plays a role in the late stages of macropinocytosis by dephosphorylating phosphatidylinositol 3,4-bisphosphate in membrane ruffles (PubMed:24591580). The lipid phosphatase activity is critical for tumor suppressor function. Antagonizes the PI3K-AKT/PKB signaling pathway by dephosphorylating phosphoinositides and the
   4132..4188    +  CDS            H-Ras (fragment): human small GTPase proto-oncoprotein
   4211..4295    +  CDS            large T antigen (fragment): large T antigen from SV40 (simian virus 40)
   4318..4439    +  polyA_signal   SV40 poly(A) signal: SV40 polyadenylation signal
   4473..4901    -  rep_origin     f1 ori (sequence partly withheld): f1 bacteriophage origin of replication; arrow indicates direction of (+) strand synthesis
   4928..5032    +  promoter       AmpR promoter: bla
   5034..5391    +  promoter       SV40 promoter: SV40 enhancer and early promoter
   5426..6220    +  CDS            NeoR/KanR: aminoglycoside phosphotransferase from Tn5; aph(3')-II (or nptII); confers resistance to neomycin, kanamycin, and G418 (Geneticin®)
   6241..6393    +  CDS            ble (fragment): BLE_KLEPN - Experimental evidence at protein level: Swiss-Prot protein existence level 1. Binding protein with a strong affinity to the bleomycin family of antibiotics. Binds to CL990; an antimitotic-antibiotic compound. From Klebsiella pneumoniae.
   6452..6499    +  polyA_signal   HSV TK poly(A) signal: herpes simplex virus thymidine kinase polyadenylation signal (Cole and Stacy, 1985)
   6590..6606    -  polyA_signal   bGH poly(A) signal (fragment): bovine growth hormone polyadenylation signal
   6828..7416    +  rep_origin     ori: high-copy-number ColE1/pMB1/pBR322/pUC origin of replication
