>Addgene plasmid #116858 | TagBFP2-INPP4BC842A-CAAX | addgene full sequence | sequence record 224772 | Addgene NGS Result
CGTTACATAACTTACGGTAAATGGCCCGCCTGGCTGACCGCCCAACGACCCCCGCCCATTGACGTCAATA
ATGACGTATGTTCCCATAGTAACGCCAATAGGGACTTTCCATTGACGTCAATGGGTGGAGTATTTACGGT
AAACTGCCCACTTGGCAGTACATCAAGTGTATCATATGCCAAGTACGCCCCCTATTGACGTCAATGACGG
TAAATGGCCCGCCTGGCATTATGCCCAGTACATGACCTTATGGGACTTTCCTACTTGGCAGTACATCTAC
GTATTAGTCATCGCTATTACCATGGTGATGCGGTTTTGGCAGTACATCAATGGGCGTGGATAGCGGTTTG
ACTCACGGGGATTTCCAAGTCTCCACCCCATTGACGTCAATGGGAGTTTGTTTTGGCACCAAAATCAACG
GGACTTTCCAAAATGTCGTAACAACTCCGCCCCATTGACGCAAATGGGCGGTAGGCGTGTACGGTGGGAG
GTCTATATAAGCAGAGCTGGTTTAGTGAACCGTCAGATCCGCTAGCGCTACCGGTCGCCACCATGGTGAG
CGAGCTGATTAAGGAGAACATGCACATGAAGCTGTACATGGAGGGCACCGTGGACAACCATCACTTCAAG
TGCACATCCGAGGGCGAAGGCAAGCCCTACGAGGGCACCCAGACCATGAGAATCAAGGTGGTCGAGGGCG
GCCCTCTCCCCTTCGCCTTCGACATCCTGGCTACTAGCTTCCTCTACGGCAGCAAGACCTTCATCAACCA
CACCCAGGGCATCCCCGACTTCTTCAAGCAGTCCTTCCCTGAGGGCTTCACATGGGAGAGAGTCACCACA
TACGAAGACGGGGGCGTGCTGACCGCTACCCAGGACACCAGCCTCCAGGACGGCTGCCTCATCTACAACG
TCAAGATCAGAGGGGTGAACTTCACATCCAACGGCCCTGTGATGCAGAAGAAAACACTCGGCTGGGAGGC
CTTCACCGAGACGCTGTACCCCGCTGACGGCGGCCTGGAAGGCAGAAACGACATGGCCCTGAAGCTCGTG
GGCGGGAGCCATCTGATCGCAAACGCCAAGACCACATATAGATCCAAGAAACCCGCTAAGAACCTCAAGA
TGCCTGGCGTCTACTATGTGGACTACAGACTGGAAAGAATCAAGGAGGCCAACAACGAGACCTACGTCGA
GCAGCACGAGGTGGCAGTGGCCAGATACTGCGACCTCCCTAGCAAACTGGGGCACAAGCTTAATTCCGGA
CTCAGATCTCGAGCTCAAGCTTCGAATTCTATGGAAATTAAAGAGGAAGGGGCATCAGAAGAAGGGCAGC
ACTTTCTTCCTACAGCCCAGGCCAATGATCCCGGGGACTGTCAGTTCACAAGTATCCAGAAGACTCCAAA
TGAACCGCAGTTGGAATTCATCCTTGCATGCAAGGATCTCGTGGCTCCTGTCCGTGATCGTAAACTGAAT
ACACTGGTGCAGATCTCCGTAATCCACCCCGTGGAGCAGAGTCTGACAAGATACTCCAGCACCGAAATTG
TGGAGGGAACAAGGGACCCACTGTTTTTGACTGGTGTCACATTCCCATCTGAGTATCCCATCTATGAGGA
GACCAAAATAAAACTAACAGTCTATGATGTCAAGGATAAGTCTCATGACACCGTTCGAACCAGTGTCCTA
CCAGAACATAAGGATCCCCCGCCAGAAGTTGGGCGAAGTTTCTTGGGCTATGCCAGTTTTAAAGTGGGAG
AGCTGCTGAAGTCAAAGGAGCAATTGCTGGTCCTGAGCCTGAGAACTTCAGATGGTGGCAAAGTGGTTGG
CACCATAGAAGTCAGTGTCGTGAAGATGGGGGAGATTGAGGATGGGGAAGCCGACCACATCACCACAGAT
GTACAGGGACAAAAGTGTGCCCTGGTATGTGAATGTACAGCCCCGGAAAGTGTGAGCGGAAAAGATAACT
TACCTTTTTTGAATTCAGTGTTAAAGAACCCAGTATGTAAATTATATAGATTTCCCACATCTGACAATAA
GTGGATGCGAATTCGAGAGCAGATGTCAGAGAGCATTCTTTCCTTTCATATTCCTAAGGAATTGATTTCC
CTTCACATTAAAGAAGATTTGTGCAGAAACCAGGAGATAAAAGAACTTGGTGAGCTTTCTCCACATTGGG
ACAATCTGCGAAAAAATGTCCTTACTCACTGTGATCAAATGGTGAATATGTACCAAGACATTCTGACAGA
ACTTAGCAAGGAAACAGGGTCCTCTTTCAAATCAAGCAGCAGCAAAGGAGAGAAAACATTAGAATTTGTT
CCAATAAATCTACATCTGCAAAGAATGCAGGTACACAGCCCTCACTTGAAAGATGCTCTCTACGATGTCA
TCACTGTGGGAGCCCCAGCTGCCCATTTTCAGGGATTTAAGAATGGTGGTCTTCGGAAGCTACTCCATAG
ATTTGAAACAGAAAGAAGAAATACCGGATACCAGTTTATTTACTATTCACCTGAAAACACAGCCAAAGCA
AAGGAAGTTCTCAGCAACATCAATCAACTACAACCTCTTATAGCAACCCATGCAGACCTACTGCTTAATT
CTGCAAGCCAGCATTCTCCAGACAGCTTGAAGAATTCTTTAAAGATGCTTTCAGAAAAAACAGAGCTTTT
TGTACATGCCTTCAAGGATCAACTTGTCAGGAGTGCTCTTTTAGCACTCTACACTGCAAGGCCAGGAGGC
ATTCTTAAGAAGCCACCCTCTCCTAAGAGCAGCACAGAGGAGAGCAGTCCCCAAGACCAACCCCCAGTGA
TGAGAGGGCAGGACTCCATACCACATCATTCAGACTATGATGAGGAAGAGTGGGACAGGGTGTGGGCCAA
TGTGGGGAAGAGCCTGAACTGCATTATTGCTATGGTGGACAAACTGATTGAAAGAGATGGTGGCAGTGAA
GGCAGTGGCGGCAACAATGATGGAGAAAAGGAACCTTCATTAACAGATGCCATTCCCTCTCACCCAAGAG
AGGACTGGTATGAACAGTTGTATCCCCTCATCCTTACCCTGAAGGACTGCATGGGAGAAGTGGTGAACCG
AGCCAAGCAGTCCCTGACATTTGTGCTCCTTCAGGAACTTGCGTACAGCTTGCCCCAGTGTCTGATGCTG
ACGCTAAGAAGAGACATCGTCTTCAGCCAAGCACTTGCTGGATTGGTTTGTGGTTTTATCATCAAATTAC
AGACAAGTCTGTATGACCCAGGCTTCCTACAGCAGCTTCACACAGTGGGGTTGATAGTACAATATGAAGG
ACTGCTAAGTACATACAGCGATGAAATTGGAATGCTAGAGGACATGGCCGTTGGCATTTCCGATTTAAAG
AAAGTTGCATTTAAAATAATTGAAGCCAAATCCAATGATGTGTTGCCAGTTATAACAGGAAGACGAGAAC
ATTACGTGGTAGAGGTCAAGCTTCCAGCCAGAATGTTTGAGTCACTACCTCTACAGATTAAAGAAGGACA
GTTGCTTCATGTGTATCCAGTACTTTTTAATGTTGGAATCAATGAACAGCAAACTCTGGCTGAAAGGTTT
GGAGATGTCTCTTTGCAAGAAAGTATTAATCAGGAAAACTTCGAACTTCTACAAGAATATTACAAGATAT
TTATGGAAAAGATGCCTCCTGATTATATTTCACATTTTCAGGAACAAAATGATTTAAAAGCATTGCTAGA
AAATCTCCTTCAAAATATCCAATCCAAAAAAAGAAAGAATGTAGAAATTATGTGGCTGGCTGCAACGATT
TGCCGCAAACTGAATGGTATTCGTTTCACCTGTGCTAAAAGTGCCAAAGACAGGACATCGATGTCAGTGA
CACTTGAACAATGCTCAATCTTGAGAGATGAGCACCAGTTACACAAGGACTTCTTTATCCGAGCGCTGGA
TTGCATGAGAAGAGAAGGATGCCGCATAGAGAATGTACTGAAGAATATCAAATGCAGAAAGTATGCTTTC
AACATGCTACAGCTGATGGCTTTCCCCAAGTACTACAGACCTCCAGAGGGGACTTATGGAAAAGCTGACA
CCGCAGTCGACAACCCTCCTGATGAGAGTGGCCCCGGCTGCATGAGCTGCAAGTGTGTGCTCTCCTGAGG
ATCCACCGGATCTAGATAACTGATCATAATCAGCCATACCACATTTGTAGAGGTTTTACTTGCTTTAAAA
AACCTCCCACACCTCCCCCTGAACCTGAAACATAAAATGAATGCAATTGTTGTTGTTAACTTGTTTATTG
CAGCTTATAATGGTTACAAATAAAGCAATAGCATCACAAATTTCACAAATAAAGCATTTTTTTCACTGCA
TTCTAGTTGTGGTTTGTCCAAACTCATCAATGTATCTTAACGCGTAAATTGTAAGCGTTAATATTTTGTT
AAAATTCGCGTTAAATTTTTGTTAAATCAGCTCATTTTTTAACCAATAGGCCGAAATCGGCAAAATCCCT
TATAAATCAAAAGAATAGACCGAGATAGGGT
[37 nt withheld, positions 4512-4548]
AAAGAACGTGGACTCCAACGTCAAAGG
[49 nt withheld, positions 4576-4624]
T
[91 nt withheld, positions 4626-4716]
G
[124 nt withheld, positions 4718-4841]
CAGGTGGCACTTTTCGGGGAAATGTGCGCGGAACCCCTATTTGTTTATTTTTCTAAATACATTCAAATAT
GTATCCGCTCATGAGACAATAACCCTGATAAATGCTTCAATAATATTGAAAAAGGAAGAGTCCTGAGGCG
GAAAGAACCAGCTGTGGAATGTGTGTCAGTTAGGGTGTGGAAAGTCCCCAGGCTCCCCAGCAGGCAGAAG
TATGCAAAGCATGCATCTCAATTAGTCAGCAACCAGGTGTGGAAAGTCCCCAGGCTCCCCAGCAGGCAGA
AGTATGCAAAGCATGCATCTCAATTAGTCAGCAACCATAGTCCCGCCCCTAACTCCGCCCATCCCGCCCC
TAACTCCGCCCAGTTCCGCCCATTCTCCGCCCCATGGCTGACTAATTTTTTTTATTTATGCAGAGGCCGA
GGCCGCCTCGGCCTCTGAGCTATTCCAGAAGTAGTGAGGAGGCTTTTTTGGAGGCCTAGGCTTTTGCAAA
GATCGATCAAGAGACAGGATGAGGATCGTTTCGCATGATTGAACAAGATGGATTGCACGCAGGTTCTCCG
GCCGCTTGGGTGGAGAGGCTATTCGGCTATGACTGGGCACAACAGACAATCGGCTGCTCTGATGCCGCCG
TGTTCCGGCTGTCAGCGCAGGGGCGCCCGGTTCTTTTTGTCAAGACCGACCTGTCCGGTGCCCTGAATGA
ACTGCAAGACGAGGCAGCGCGGCTATCGTGGCTGGCCACGACGGGCGTTCCTTGCGCAGCTGTGCTCGAC
GTTGTCACTGAAGCGGGAAGGGACTGGCTGCTATTGGGCGAAGTGCCGGGGCAGGATCTCCTGTCATCTC
ACCTTGCTCCTGCCGAGAAAGTATCCATCATGGCTGATGCAATGCGGCGGCTGCATACGCTTGATCCGGC
TACCTGCCCATTCGACCACCAAGCGAAACATCGCATCGAGCGAGCACGTACTCGGATGGAAGCCGGTCTT
GTCGATCAGGATGATCTGGACGAAGAGCATCAGGGGCTCGCGCCAGCCGAACTGTTCGCCAGGCTCAAGG
CGAGCATGCCCGACGGCGAGGATCTCGTCGTGACCCATGGCGATGCCTGCTTGCCGAATATCATGGTGGA
AAATGGCCGCTTTTCTGGATTCATCGACTGTGGCCGGCTGGGTGTGGCGGACCGCTATCAGGACATAGCG
TTGGCTACCCGTGATATTGCTGAAGAGCTTGGCGGCGAATGGGCTGACCGCTTCCTCGTGCTTTACGGTA
TCGCCGCTCCCGATTCGCAGCGCATCGCCTTCTATCGCCTTCTTGACGAGTTCTTCTGAGCGGGACTCTG
GGGTTCGAAATGACCGACCAAGCGACGCCCAACCTGCCATCACGAGATTTCGATTCCACCGCCGCCTTCT
ATGAAAGGTTGGGCTTCGGAATCGTTTTCCGGGACGCCGGCTGGATGATCCTCCAGCGCGGGGATCTCAT
GCTGGAGTTCTTCGCCCACCCTAGGGGGAGGCTAACTGAAACACGGAAGGAGACAATACCGGAAGGAACC
CGCGCTATGACGGCAATAAAAAGACAGAATAAAACGCACGGTGTTGGGTCGTTTGTTCATAAACGCGGGG
TTCGGTCCCAGGGCTGGCACTCTGTCGATACCCCACCGAGACCCCATTGGGGCCAATACGCCCGCGTTTC
TTCCTTTTCCCCACCCCACCCCCCAAGTTCGGGTGAAGGCCCAGGGCTCGCAGCCAACGTCGGGGCGGCA
GGCCCTGCCATAGCCTCAGGTTACTCATATATACTTTAGATTGATTTAAAACTTCATTTTTAATTTAAAA
GGATCTAGGTGAAGATCCTTTTTGATAATCTCATGACCAAAATCCCTTAACGTGAGTTTTCGTTCCACTG
AGCGTCAGACCCCGTAGAAAAGATCAAAGGATCTTCTTGAGATCCTTTTTTTCTGCGCGTAATCTGCTGC
TTGCAAACAAAAAAACCACCGCTACCAGCGGTGGTTTGTTTGCCGGATCAAGAGCTACCAACTCTTTTTC
CGAAGGTAACTGGCTTCAGCAGAGCGCAGATACCAAATACTGTTCTTCTAGTGTAGCCGTAGTTAGGCCA
CCACTTCAAGAACTCTGTAGCACCGCCTACATACCTCGCTCTGCTAATCCTGTTACCAGTGGCTGCTGCC
AGTGGCGATAAGTCGTGTCTTACCGGGTTGGACTCAAGACGATAGTTACCGGATAAGGCGCAGCGGTCGG
GCTGAACGGGGGGTTCGTGCACACAGCCCAGCTTGGAGCGAACGACCTACACCGAACTGAGATACCTACA
GCGTGAGCTATGAGAAAGCGCCACGCTTCCCGAAGGGAGAAAGGCGGACAGGTATCCGGTAAGCGGCAGG
GTCGGAACAGGAGAGCGCACGAGGGAGCTTCCAGGGGGAAACGCCTGGTATCTTTATAGTCCTGTCGGGT
TTCGCCACCTCTGACTTGAGCGTCGATTTTTGTGATGCTCGTCAGGGGGGCGGAGCCTATGGAAAAACGC
CAGCAACGCGGCCTTTTTACGGTTCCTGGCCTTTTGCTGGCCTTTTGCTCACATGTTCTTTCCTGCGTTA
TCCCCTGATTCTGTGGATAACCGTATTACCGCCATGCATTAGTTATTAATAGTAATCAATTACGGGGTCA
TTAGTTCATAGCCCATATATGGAGTTCCG
Features (pLannotate 1.2.2; 17 found; start..end, strand, type, name):
      1..304     +  enhancer       CMV enhancer: human cytomegalovirus immediate early enhancer
    305..508     +  promoter       CMV promoter: human cytomegalovirus (CMV) immediate early promoter
    557..1255    +  CDS            TagBFP: monomeric blue fluorescent protein mammalian codon-optimized
   1255..1290    +  misc_feature   MCS (fragment): multiple cloning site
   1291..4062    +  CDS            INPP4B: INP4B_HUMAN - Experimental evidence at protein level: Swiss-Prot protein existence level 1. Catalyzes the hydrolysis of the 4-position phosphate of phosphatidylinositol 3,4-bisphosphate, inositol 1,3,4-trisphosphate and inositol 3,4-trisphosphate (PubMed:24070612, PubMed:24591580). Plays a role in the late stages of macropinocytosis by dephosphorylating phosphatidylinositol 3,4-bisphosphate in membrane ruffles (PubMed:24591580). The lipid phosphatase activity is critical for tumor suppressor function. Antagonizes the PI3K-AKT/PKB signaling pathway by dephosphorylating phosphoinositides and the
   4072..4128    +  CDS            H-Ras (fragment): human small GTPase proto-oncoprotein
   4151..4235    +  CDS            large T antigen (fragment): large T antigen from SV40 (simian virus 40)
   4258..4379    +  polyA_signal   SV40 poly(A) signal: SV40 polyadenylation signal
   4413..4841    -  rep_origin     f1 ori (sequence partly withheld): f1 bacteriophage origin of replication; arrow indicates direction of (+) strand synthesis
   4868..4972    +  promoter       AmpR promoter: bla
   4974..5331    +  promoter       SV40 promoter: SV40 enhancer and early promoter
   5366..6160    +  CDS            NeoR/KanR: aminoglycoside phosphotransferase from Tn5; aph(3')-II (or nptII); confers resistance to neomycin, kanamycin, and G418 (Geneticin®)
   6181..6333    +  CDS            ble (fragment): BLE_KLEPN - Experimental evidence at protein level: Swiss-Prot protein existence level 1. Binding protein with a strong affinity to the bleomycin family of antibiotics. Binds to CL990; an antimitotic-antibiotic compound. From Klebsiella pneumoniae.
   6392..6439    +  polyA_signal   HSV TK poly(A) signal: herpes simplex virus thymidine kinase polyadenylation signal (Cole and Stacy, 1985)
   6530..6546    -  polyA_signal   bGH poly(A) signal (fragment): bovine growth hormone polyadenylation signal
   6768..7356    +  rep_origin     ori: high-copy-number ColE1/pMB1/pBR322/pUC origin of replication
   7471..7530    +  enhancer       CMV enhancer (fragment): human cytomegalovirus immediate early enhancer
