[The description below was written by a language model from this plasmid's Addgene catalogue record and pLannotate feature annotations shown in this document.]
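Description:
TagBFP2-INPP4BC842A-CAAX is a 7.5 kb mammalian expression plasmid built on the pTagBFP2-C1 backbone. It is maintained in E. coli through a high-copy ColE1/pUC-type origin and also carries an f1 phage origin. A single NeoR/KanR (Tn5 aminoglycoside phosphotransferase) gene serves both hosts. It sits behind tandem bacterial (bla) and SV40 early promoters and is terminated by the HSV TK polyadenylation signal, so it confers kanamycin resistance in bacteria and G418 resistance in mammalian cells. The depositor's sequence and the repository's sequencing result are the same length and show the same order of features, differing only in where the circular numbering starts.

The expression cassette uses the human CMV immediate-early enhancer and promoter to drive one fusion open reading frame, ending at the SV40 poly(A) signal. The blue fluorescent protein TagBFP2 lies at the N-terminus, followed by a short linker derived from the multiple cloning site. Next comes the 2,772 bp human INPP4B coding sequence, and the C-terminus is formed by residues 172–189 of H-Ras. That H-Ras tail contains the CAAX box, whose lipid modification anchors the fusion at the plasma membrane. INPP4B normally removes the 4-phosphate from PI(3,4)P2, but here the catalytic cysteine 842 is changed to alanine, which the record describes as making the phosphatase inactive. The construct is therefore suited as a catalytically dead, plasma membrane-targeted, blue-fluorescent negative control for an active membrane-targeted INPP4B. The associated work used such tools to study PI(3,4)P2 at the plasma membrane and its origin in class I PI3K signalling with a lipid biosensor.
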