Addgene plasmid #116858: TagBFP2-INPP4BC842A-CAAX
Purpose: inactive plasma membrane targetted PI(3,4)P2 phosphatase
Depositing lab: Gerry Hammond. Depositing organization: University of Pittsburgh (University, School of Medicine, and Cancer Institute). Publication: A high-avidity biosensor reveals plasma membrane PI(3,4)P2 is predominantly a class I PI3K signaling product. Goulden BD, Pacheco J, Dull A, Zewe JP, Deiters A, Hammond GRV. J Cell Biol. 2019 Mar 4;218(3):1066-1079. doi: 10.1083/jcb.201809026. Epub 2018 Dec 27. PubMed 30591513.
Backbone
  Vector backbone: pTagBFP2-C1
  Total vector size (bp): 7530
  Vector type: Mammalian Expression
  Selectable markers: Neomycin (select with G418)
Growth in bacteria
  Bacterial resistance: Kanamycin, 50 μg/mL
  Growth temperature: 37°C
  Growth strain: DH5alpha
  Copy number: High Copy
Gene/Insert
  Gene/Insert name: INPP4B
  Species: H. sapiens (human)
  Insert size (bp): 2772
  Mutation: catalytic cysteine 842 changed to alanine
  Entrez Gene: INPP4B
  Tag / fusion protein: TagBFP2 (N terminal on insert); HRAS(172-189) (C terminal on insert)
  Cloning method: Gibson Cloning
  Sequencing primers: 5′ CMV-For; 3′ SV40-pArev
Terms and licenses: Academic/Nonprofit Terms; Industry Terms: Not Available to Industry
Depositor comments: Please visit https://www.biorxiv.org/content/early/2018/09/06/410811 for bioRxiv preprint.
How to cite: TagBFP2-INPP4BC842A-CAAX was a gift from Gerry Hammond (Addgene plasmid # 116858 ; http://n2t.net/addgene:116858 ; RRID:Addgene_116858)
